Addgene plasmid #113040: pAAV-RSV-GFP-U6-EMX1 gRNA (SpyCas9 scaffold)
Purpose: AAV vector; encodes GFP as well as a U6-driven EMX1-targeting gRNA (SpyCas9 scaffold)
Depositing lab: Dominik Niopek. Depositing organization: Universitaet Heidelberg. Publication: Engineered anti-CRISPR proteins for optogenetic control of CRISPR-Cas9. Bubeck F, Hoffmann MD, Harteveld Z, Aschenbrenner S, Bietz A, Waldhauer MC, Borner K, Fakhiri J, Schmelas C, Dietz L, Grimm D, Correia BE, Eils R, Niopek D. Nat Methods. 2018 Oct 30. pii: 10.1038/s41592-018-0178-9. doi: 10.1038/s41592-018-0178-9. PubMed 30377362.
Backbone
  Vector backbone: scAAV vector
  Total vector size (bp): 5284
  Vector type: Mammalian Expression, AAV, CRISPR, Synthetic Biology
Growth in bacteria
  Bacterial resistance: Ampicillin, 100 μg/mL
  Growth temperature: 37°C
  Growth strain: NEB Stable
  Copy number: High Copy
Gene/Insert
  Gene/Insert name: gRNA EMX1 (SpCas9 scaffold), co-expressed GFP (transfection marker)
Terms and licenses: Academic/Nonprofit Terms; Industry Terms: Not Available to Industry
Depositor comments: Addgene Next-Generation Sequence analysis identified numerous sequence discrepancies in ITR sequences. Plasmid is expected to function as described in the associated publication: PMID: 30377362
How to cite: pAAV-RSV-GFP-U6-EMX1 gRNA (SpyCas9 scaffold) was a gift from Dominik Niopek (Addgene plasmid # 113040 ; http://n2t.net/addgene:113040 ; RRID:Addgene_113040)
