[The description below was written by a language model from this plasmid's Addgene catalogue record and the feature table of its GenBank file.]
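Description:
pAAV-RSV-GFP-U6-EMX1 gRNA (SpyCas9 scaffold) is a roughly 5.3 kb self-complementary AAV (scAAV) transfer plasmid for mammalian cells that delivers a CRISPR guide RNA together with a fluorescent marker. It is maintained in E. coli through a high-copy ColE1/pUC-type origin and selected with ampicillin via the bla gene. The backbone also carries an f1 phage origin and pBluescript-like remnants (lac promoter/operator, T3 and T7 promoters, M13 primer sites) flanking the AAV cassette.

The payload consists of two divergently arranged expression units. A human U6 RNA polymerase III promoter drives a single guide RNA that targets the EMX1 locus and uses the Streptococcus pyogenes Cas9 scaffold; the guide itself is not annotated in the feature tables but would lie just downstream of the U6 promoter. On the opposite strand, the Rous sarcoma virus enhancer/promoter drives EGFP, preceded by a Kozak consensus, which serves as a marker for transfected or transduced cells. No polyadenylation signal is annotated. The plasmid does not encode Cas9, so the nuclease must be supplied separately.

Two nearly identical sequence records are held, differing by a few bases in length. Only one of them annotates the RSV promoter and a single AAV2 ITR, and the other annotates no ITR at all. This fits the depositor's note that sequencing found numerous discrepancies in the ITR regions, although the plasmid is expected to work as published. The associated work concerns engineered anti-CRISPR proteins for optogenetic control of Cas9, where this construct presumably supplies the EMX1 guide, either by direct transfection or after packaging into AAV particles.
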