LOCUS       Exported 5284 bp ds-DNA circular SYN 12-MAY-2021
DEFINITION  AAV vector; encodes GFP as well as a U6-driven EMX1-targeting gRNA
            (SpyCas9 scaffold).
ACCESSION   .
VERSION     .
KEYWORDS    pAAV-RSV-GFP-U6-EMX1 gRNA (SpyCas9 scaffold)
SOURCE      synthetic DNA construct
  ORGANISM  synthetic DNA construct
REFERENCE   1 (bases 1 to 5284)
  AUTHORS   Bubeck F, Hoffmann MD, Harteveld Z, Aschenbrenner S, Bietz A,
            Waldhauer MC, Borner K, Fakhiri J, Schmelas C, Dietz L, Grimm D,
            Correia BE, Eils R, Niopek D
  TITLE     Engineered anti-CRISPR proteins for optogenetic control of
            CRISPR-Cas9.
  JOURNAL   Nat Methods. 2018 Oct 30. pii: 10.1038/s41592-018-0178-9. doi:
            10.1038/s41592-018-0178-9.
  PUBMED    30377362
REFERENCE   2 (bases 1 to 5284)
  AUTHORS   .
  TITLE     Direct Submission
  JOURNAL   Exported May 12, 2021 from SnapGene Server 1.1.58
            http://www.snapgene.com
FEATURES             Location/Qualifiers
     source          1..5284
                     /organism="synthetic DNA construct"
                     /mol_type="other DNA"
     promoter        24..128
                     /gene="bla"
                     /label=AmpR promoter
     CDS             129..989
                     /codon_start=1
                     /gene="bla"
                     /product="beta-lactamase"
                     /label=AmpR
                     /note="confers resistance to ampicillin, carbenicillin, and
                     related antibiotics"
                     /translation="MSIQHFRVALIPFFAAFCLPVFAHPETLVKVKDAEDQLGARVGYI
                     ELDLNSGKILESFRPEERFPMMSTFKVLLCGAVLSRIDAGQEQLGRRIHYSQNDLVEYS
                     PVTEKHLTDGMTVRELCSAAITMSDNTAANLLLTTIGGPKELTAFLHNMGDHVTRLDRW
                     EPELNEAIPNDERDTTMPVAMATTLRKLLTGELLTLASRQQLIDWMEADKVAGPLLRSA
                     LPAGWFIADKSGAGERGSRGIIAALGPDGKPSRIVVIYTTGSQATMDERNRQIAEIGAS
                     LIKHW"
     primer_bind     complement(347..366)
                     /label=Amp-R
                     /note="Ampicillin resistance gene, reverse primer"
     rep_origin      1160..1748
                     /direction=RIGHT
                     /label=ori
                     /note="high-copy-number ColE1/pMB1/pBR322/pUC origin of
                     replication"
     primer_bind     1649..1668
                     /label=pBR322ori-F
                     /note="pBR322 origin, forward primer"
     primer_bind     1902..1919
                     /label=L4440
                     /note="L4440 vector, forward primer"
     protein_bind    2036..2057
                     /label=CAP binding site
                     /bound_moiety="E. coli catabolite activator protein"
                     /note="CAP binding activates transcription in the presence
                     of cAMP."
     promoter        2072..2102
                     /label=lac promoter
                     /note="promoter for the E. coli lac operon"
     protein_bind    2110..2126
                     /label=lac operator
                     /bound_moiety="lac repressor encoded by lacI"
                     /note="The lac repressor binds to the lac operator to
                     inhibit transcription in E. coli. This inhibition can be
                     relieved by adding lactose or
                     isopropyl-beta-D-thiogalactopyranoside (IPTG)."
     primer_bind     2115..2137
                     /label=M13/pUC Reverse
                     /note="In lacZ gene"
     primer_bind     2134..2150
                     /label=M13 rev
                     /note="common sequencing primer, one of multiple similar
                     variants"
     primer_bind     2134..2150
                     /label=M13 Reverse
                     /note="In lacZ gene. Also called M13-rev"
     primer_bind     2169..2189
                     /label=T3
                     /note="T3 promoter, forward primer"
     promoter        2171..2189
                     /label=T3 promoter
                     /note="promoter for bacteriophage T3 RNA polymerase"
     promoter        2627..2867
                     /label=U6 promoter
                     /note="RNA polymerase III promoter for human U6 snRNA"
     primer_bind     2627..2647
                     /label=hU6-F
                     /note="Human U6 promoter, forward primer"
     primer_bind     2798..2817
                     /label=LKO.1 5'
                     /note="Human U6 promoter, forward primer"
     CDS             complement(3064..3780)
                     /codon_start=1
                     /product="enhanced GFP"
                     /label=EGFP
                     /translation="MVSKGEELFTGVVPILVELDGDVNGHKFSVSGEGEGDATYGKLTL
                     KFICTTGKLPVPWPTLVTTLTYGVQCFSRYPDHMKQHDFFKSAMPEGYVQERTIFFKDD
                     GNYKTRAEVKFEGDTLVNRIELKGIDFKEDGNILGHKLEYNYNSHNVYIMADKQKNGIK
                     VNFKIRHNIEDGSVQLADHYQQNTPIGDGPVLLPDNHYLSTQSALSKDPNEKRDHMVLL
                     EFVTAAGITLGMDELYK"
     primer_bind     complement(3106..3127)
                     /label=EGFP-C
                     /note="EGFP, forward primer"
     primer_bind     3455..3474
                     /label=EXFP-R
                     /note="For distinguishing EGFP variants, reverse primer"
     primer_bind     3714..3735
                     /label=EGFP-N
                     /note="EGFP, reverse primer"
     regulatory      3777..3786
                     /regulatory_class="other"
                     /note="vertebrate consensus sequence for strong initiation
                     of translation (Kozak, 1987)"
     primer_bind     4364..4383
                     /label=pRS-marker
                     /note="pRS vectors, use to sequence yeast selectable
                     marker"
     primer_bind     complement(4640..4659)
                     /label=T7
                     /note="T7 promoter, forward primer"
     promoter        complement(4641..4659)
                     /label=T7 promoter
                     /note="promoter for bacteriophage T7 RNA polymerase"
     primer_bind     complement(4669..4686)
                     /label=M13 Forward
                     /note="In lacZ gene. Also called M13-F20 or M13 (-21)
                     Forward"
     primer_bind     complement(4669..4685)
                     /label=M13 fwd
                     /note="common sequencing primer, one of multiple similar
                     variants"
     primer_bind     complement(4678..4700)
                     /label=M13/pUC Forward
                     /note="In lacZ gene"
     rep_origin      4827..5282
                     /direction=RIGHT
                     /label=f1 ori
                     /note="f1 bacteriophage origin of replication; arrow
                     indicates direction of (+) strand synthesis"
     primer_bind     complement(4914..4933)
                     /label=F1ori-R
                     /note="F1 origin, reverse primer"
     primer_bind     5124..5145
                     /label=F1ori-F
                     /note="F1 origin, forward primer"
ORIGIN
        1 gtggcacttt tcggggaaat gtgcgcggaa cccctatttg tttatttttc taaatacatt
       61 caaatatgta tccgctcatg agacaataac cctgataaat gcttcaataa tattgaaaaa
      121 ggaagagtat gagtattcaa catttccgtg tcgcccttat tccctttttt gcggcatttt
      181 gccttcctgt ttttgctcac ccagaaacgc tggtgaaagt aaaagatgct gaagatcagt
      241 tgggtgcacg agtgggttac atcgaactgg atctcaacag cggtaagatc cttgagagtt
      301 ttcgccccga agaacgtttt ccaatgatga gcacttttaa agttctgcta tgtggcgcgg
      361 tattatcccg tattgacgcc gggcaagagc aactcggtcg ccgcatacac tattctcaga
      421 atgacttggt tgagtactca ccagtcacag aaaagcatct tacggatggc atgacagtaa
      481 gagaattatg cagtgctgcc ataaccatga gtgataacac tgcggccaac ttacttctga
      541 caacgatcgg aggaccgaag gagctaaccg cttttttgca caacatgggg gatcatgtaa
      601 ctcgccttga tcgttgggaa ccggagctga atgaagccat accaaacgac gagcgtgaca
      661 ccacgatgcc tgtagcaatg gcaacaacgt tgcgcaaact attaactggc gaactactta
      721 ctctagcttc ccggcaacaa ttaatagact ggatggaggc ggataaagtt gcaggaccac
      781 ttctgcgctc ggcccttccg gctggctggt ttattgctga taaatctgga gccggtgagc
      841 gtgggtctcg cggtatcatt gcagcactgg ggccagatgg taagccctcc cgtatcgtag
      901 ttatctacac gacggggagt caggcaacta tggatgaacg aaatagacag atcgctgaga
      961 taggtgcctc actgattaag cattggtaac tgtcagacca agtttactca tatatacttt
     1021 agattgattt aaaacttcat ttttaattta aaaggatcta ggtgaagatc ctttttgata
     1081 atctcatgac caaaatccct taacgtgagt tttcgttcca ctgagcgtca gaccccgtag
     1141 aaaagatcaa aggatcttct tgagatcctt tttttctgcg cgtaatctgc tgcttgcaaa
     1201 caaaaaaacc accgctacca gcggtggttt gtttgccgga tcaagagcta ccaactcttt
     1261 ttccgaaggt aactggcttc agcagagcgc agataccaaa tactgtcctt ctagtgtagc
     1321 cgtagttagg ccaccacttc aagaactctg tagcaccgcc tacatacctc gctctgctaa
     1381 tcctgttacc agtggctgct gccagtggcg ataagtcgtg tcttaccggg ttggactcaa
     1441 gacgatagtt accggataag gcgcagcggt cgggctgaac ggggggttcg tgcacacagc
     1501 ccagcttgga gcgaacgacc tacaccgaac tgagatacct acagcgtgag ctatgagaaa
     1561 gcgccacgct tcccgaaggg agaaaggcgg acaggtatcc ggtaagcggc agggtcggaa
     1621 caggagagcg cacgagggag cttccagggg gaaacgcctg gtatctttat agtcctgtcg
     1681 ggtttcgcca cctctgactt gagcgtcgat ttttgtgatg ctcgtcaggg gggcggagcc
     1741 tatggaaaaa cgccagcaac gcggcctttt tacggttcct ggccttttgc tggccttttg
     1801 ctcacatgtt ctttcctgcg ttatcccctg attctgtgga taaccgtatt accgcctttg
     1861 agtgagctga taccgctcgc cgcagccgaa cgaccgagcg cagcgagtca gtgagcgagg
     1921 aagcggaaga gcgcccaata cgcaaaccgc ctctccccgc gcgttggccg attcattaat
     1981 gcagctggca cgacaggttt cccgactgga aagcgggcag tgagcgcaac gcaattaatg
     2041 tgagttagct cactcattag gcaccccagg ctttacactt tatgcttccg gctcgtatgt
     2101 tgtgtggaat tgtgagcgga taacaatttc acacaggaaa cagctatgac catgattacg
     2161 ccaagcgcgc aattaaccct cactaaaggg aacaaaagct gggtaccact agtatgcatc
     2221 ctgcaggacg cgtcctaccc actccctcta tgcgcgctcg ctcactcact cggccctgga
     2281 gaccaaaggt ctccagactg ccggcctctg gccggcaggg ccgagtgagt gagcgagcgc
     2341 gcatagaggg agtgggtacc tccatcatct aggtttgcca gatctgatat cggcgcgccc
     2401 gagtccaaca cccgtgggaa tcccatgggc accatggccc ctcgctccaa aaatgctttc
     2461 gcgtcgcgca gacactgctc ggtagtttcg gggatcagcg tttgagtaag agcccgcgtc
     2521 tgaaccctcc gcgccgcccc ggccccagtg gaaagacgcg caggcaaaac gcaccacgtg
     2581 acggagcgtg accgcgcgcc gagcgcgcgc caaggtcggg caggaagagg gcctatttcc
     2641 catgattcct tcatatttgc atatacgata caaggctgtt agagagataa ttagaattaa
     2701 tttgactgta aacacaaaga tattagtaca aaatacgtga cgtagaaagt aataatttct
     2761 tgggtagttt gcagttttaa aattatgttt taaaatggac tatcatatgc ttaccgtaac
     2821 ttgaaagtat ttcgatttct tggctttata tatcttgtgg aaaggacgaa acaccgagtc
     2881 cgagcagaag aagaagttta agagctatgc tggaaacagc atagcaagtt taaataaggc
     2941 tagtccgtta tcaacttgaa aaagtggcac cgagtcggtg ctttttttgc ggccgcctcg
     3001 agtgatcaaa aaaccaacac acgcttccaa tgaaaataaa cgatccttta ttgctagcct
     3061 ttacttgtac agctcgtcca tgccgagagt gatcccggcg gcggtcacga actccagcag
     3121 gaccatgtga tcgcgcttct cgttggggtc tttgctcagg gcggactggg tgctcaggta
     3181 gtggttgtcg ggcagcaaca cggggccgtc gccgatgggg gtgttctgct ggtagtggtc
     3241 ggcgagctgc acgctgccgt cctcgatgtt gtggcggatc ttgaagttca ccttgatgcc
     3301 gttcttctgc ttgtcggcca tgatatagac gttgtggctg ttgtagttgt actccagctt
     3361 gtgccccagg atgttgccgt cctccttgaa gtcgatgccc ttcagctcga tgcggttcac
     3421 cagggtgtcg ccctcgaact tcacctcggc gcgggtcttg tagttgccgt cgtccttgaa
     3481 gaagatggtg cgctcctgga cgtagccttc gggcatggcg gacttgaaga agtcgtgctg
     3541 cttcatgtgg tcggggtagc ggctgaagca ctgcacgccg taggtcaggg tggtcacgag
     3601 ggtgggccag ggcacgggca gcttgccggt ggtgcagatg aacttcaggg tcagcttgcc
     3661 gtaggtggca tcgccctcgc cctcgccgga cacgctgaac ttgtggccgt ttacgtcgcc
     3721 gtccagctcg accaggatgg gcaccacccc ggtgaacagc tcctcgccct tgctcaccat
     3781 ggtggcgacc ggtggatccc gggcccgcgg tacccagctt ggaggtgcac accaatgtgg
     3841 tgaatggtca aatggcgttt attgtatcga gctaggcact taaatacaat atctctgcaa
     3901 tgcggaattc agtggttcgt ccaatccatg tcagacccgt ctgttgcctt cctaataagg
     3961 cacgatcgta ccaccttact tccaccaatc ggcatgcacg gtgctttttc tctccttgta
     4021 aggcatgttg ctaactcatc cttaccatgt tgcaagacta ccaagagtat ttgcataaga
     4081 ctacatttcc ccctccctat gcaaaagcga aactactata tcctgagggg actcctaacc
     4141 gcgtacaacc gaagccccgc ttttcgccta aacacaccct agtcccctca gatacgcgta
     4201 tatctggccc gtacatcgcg aagcagcgca aaacgcctaa ccctaagcag attcttcatg
     4261 caattgtcgg tcaagccttg ccttgttgta gcttaaattt tgctcgcgca ctactcagcg
     4321 acctccaaca cacaagcagg gagcagatac tggcttaact atgcggcatc agagcagatt
     4381 gtactgagag tgcaccatac ggatctgcga tgataagctg tcaaacatga gaattggtcg
     4441 acgatatcag atctaggaac ccctagtgat ggagttggcc actccctctc tgcgcgctcg
     4501 ctcgctcact gaggccgccc gggcaaagcc cgggcgtcgg gcgacctttg gtcgcccggc
     4561 ctcagtgagc gagcgagcgc gcagagaggg agtggccccc cccccccccc ccccctgcat
     4621 tctagagagc tccaattcgc cctatagtga gtcgtattac gcgcgctcac tggccgtcgt
     4681 tttacaacgt cgtgactggg aaaaccctgg cgttacccaa cttaatcgcc ttgcagcaca
     4741 tccccctttc gccagctggc gtaatagcga agaggcccgc accgatcgcc cttcccaaca
     4801 gttgcgcagc ctgaatggcg aatgggnnnn nnnnnnnnnn nnnnnnnnnn nnnnnnnnnn
     4861 nnnnnnnnnn nnnnnnnnnn nnnnnnnnnn nnnnnnnnnn nnnnnnnnnn nnnnnnnnnn
     4921 nnnnnnnnnn nnnnnnnnnn nnnnnnnnnn cnnnnnnnnn nnnnnnnnnn nnnnnnnnnn
     4981 nnnnnnnnnn nnnnnnnnnn nnnnnnnnnn nnnnnnnnnn nnnnnnnnnn nnnnnnnnnn
     5041 nnannnnnnn nnnnnnnnnn nnnnnnnnnn nnnnnnnnnn nnnnnnnnnn nncctttgac
     5101 gttggagtcc acgttcttta atagtggact cttgttccaa actggaacaa cactcaaccc
     5161 tatctcggtc tattcttttg atttataagg gattttgccg atttcggcct attggttaaa
     5221 aaatgagctg atttaacaaa aatttaacgc gaattttaac aaaatattaa cgcttacaat
     5281 ttag
//
