LOCUS       Exported 5280 bp ds-DNA circular SYN 12-MAY-2021
DEFINITION  AAV vector; encodes GFP as well as a U6-driven EMX1-targeting gRNA
            (SpyCas9 scaffold).
ACCESSION   .
VERSION     .
KEYWORDS    pAAV-RSV-GFP-U6-EMX1 gRNA (SpyCas9 scaffold)
SOURCE      synthetic DNA construct
  ORGANISM  synthetic DNA construct
REFERENCE   1 (bases 1 to 5280)
  AUTHORS   Bubeck F, Hoffmann MD, Harteveld Z, Aschenbrenner S, Bietz A,
            Waldhauer MC, Borner K, Fakhiri J, Schmelas C, Dietz L, Grimm D,
            Correia BE, Eils R, Niopek D
  TITLE     Engineered anti-CRISPR proteins for optogenetic control of
            CRISPR-Cas9.
  JOURNAL   Nat Methods. 2018 Oct 30. pii: 10.1038/s41592-018-0178-9. doi:
            10.1038/s41592-018-0178-9.
  PUBMED    30377362
REFERENCE   2 (bases 1 to 5280)
  AUTHORS   .
  TITLE     Direct Submission
  JOURNAL   Exported May 12, 2021 from SnapGene Server 1.1.58
            http://www.snapgene.com
FEATURES             Location/Qualifiers
     source          1..5280
                     /organism="synthetic DNA construct"
                     /mol_type="other DNA"
     promoter        24..128
                     /gene="bla"
                     /label=AmpR promoter
     CDS             129..989
                     /codon_start=1
                     /gene="bla"
                     /product="beta-lactamase"
                     /label=AmpR
                     /note="confers resistance to ampicillin, carbenicillin, and
                     related antibiotics"
                     /translation="MSIQHFRVALIPFFAAFCLPVFAHPETLVKVKDAEDQLGARVGYI
                     ELDLNSGKILESFRPEERFPMMSTFKVLLCGAVLSRIDAGQEQLGRRIHYSQNDLVEYS
                     PVTEKHLTDGMTVRELCSAAITMSDNTAANLLLTTIGGPKELTAFLHNMGDHVTRLDRW
                     EPELNEAIPNDERDTTMPVAMATTLRKLLTGELLTLASRQQLIDWMEADKVAGPLLRSA
                     LPAGWFIADKSGAGERGSRGIIAALGPDGKPSRIVVIYTTGSQATMDERNRQIAEIGAS
                     LIKHW"
     primer_bind     complement(347..366)
                     /label=Amp-R
                     /note="Ampicillin resistance gene, reverse primer"
     rep_origin      1160..1748
                     /direction=RIGHT
                     /label=ori
                     /note="high-copy-number ColE1/pMB1/pBR322/pUC origin of
                     replication"
     primer_bind     1649..1668
                     /label=pBR322ori-F
                     /note="pBR322 origin, forward primer"
     primer_bind     1902..1919
                     /label=L4440
                     /note="L4440 vector, forward primer"
     protein_bind    2036..2057
                     /label=CAP binding site
                     /bound_moiety="E. coli catabolite activator protein"
                     /note="CAP binding activates transcription in the presence
                     of cAMP."
     promoter        2072..2102
                     /label=lac promoter
                     /note="promoter for the E. coli lac operon"
     protein_bind    2110..2126
                     /label=lac operator
                     /bound_moiety="lac repressor encoded by lacI"
                     /note="The lac repressor binds to the lac operator to
                     inhibit transcription in E. coli. This inhibition can be
                     relieved by adding lactose or
                     isopropyl-beta-D-thiogalactopyranoside (IPTG)."
     primer_bind     2115..2137
                     /label=M13/pUC Reverse
                     /note="In lacZ gene"
     primer_bind     2134..2150
                     /label=M13 rev
                     /note="common sequencing primer, one of multiple similar
                     variants"
     primer_bind     2134..2150
                     /label=M13 Reverse
                     /note="In lacZ gene. Also called M13-rev"
     primer_bind     2169..2189
                     /label=T3
                     /note="T3 promoter, forward primer"
     promoter        2171..2189
                     /label=T3 promoter
                     /note="promoter for bacteriophage T3 RNA polymerase"
     promoter        2626..2866
                     /label=U6 promoter
                     /note="RNA polymerase III promoter for human U6 snRNA"
     primer_bind     2626..2646
                     /label=hU6-F
                     /note="Human U6 promoter, forward primer"
     primer_bind     2797..2816
                     /label=LKO.1 5'
                     /note="Human U6 promoter, forward primer"
     CDS             complement(3060..3779)
                     /codon_start=1
                     /product="the original enhanced GFP (Yang et al., 1996)"
                     /label=EGFP
                     /note="mammalian codon-optimized"
                     /translation="MVSKGEELFTGVVPILVELDGDVNGHKFSVSGEGEGDATYGKLTL
                     KFICTTGKLPVPWPTLVTTLTYGVQCFSRYPDHMKQHDFFKSAMPEGYVQERTIFFKDD
                     GNYKTRAEVKFEGDTLVNRIELKGIDFKEDGNILGHKLEYNYNSHNVYIMADKQKNGIK
                     VNFKIRHNIEDGSVQLADHYQQNTPIGDGPVLLPDNHYLSTQSALSKDPNEKRDHMVLL
                     EFVTAAGITLGMDELYK"
     CDS             complement(3063..3779)
                     /codon_start=1
                     /product="enhanced GFP"
                     /label=EGFP
                     /translation="MVSKGEELFTGVVPILVELDGDVNGHKFSVSGEGEGDATYGKLTL
                     KFICTTGKLPVPWPTLVTTLTYGVQCFSRYPDHMKQHDFFKSAMPEGYVQERTIFFKDD
                     GNYKTRAEVKFEGDTLVNRIELKGIDFKEDGNILGHKLEYNYNSHNVYIMADKQKNGIK
                     VNFKIRHNIEDGSVQLADHYQQNTPIGDGPVLLPDNHYLSTQSALSKDPNEKRDHMVLL
                     EFVTAAGITLGMDELYK"
     primer_bind     complement(3105..3126)
                     /label=EGFP-C
                     /note="EGFP, forward primer"
     primer_bind     3454..3473
                     /label=EXFP-R
                     /note="For distinguishing EGFP variants, reverse primer"
     primer_bind     3713..3734
                     /label=EGFP-N
                     /note="EGFP, reverse primer"
     regulatory      3776..3785
                     /regulatory_class="other"
                     /note="vertebrate consensus sequence for strong initiation
                     of translation (Kozak, 1987)"
     promoter        complement(3823..4084)
                     /label=RSV promoter
                     /note="Rous sarcoma virus enhancer/promoter"
     primer_bind     4361..4380
                     /label=pRS-marker
                     /note="pRS vectors, use to sequence yeast selectable
                     marker"
     repeat_region   4453..4582
                     /label=AAV2 ITR
     primer_bind     complement(4638..4657)
                     /label=T7
                     /note="T7 promoter, forward primer"
     promoter        complement(4639..4657)
                     /label=T7 promoter
                     /note="promoter for bacteriophage T7 RNA polymerase"
     primer_bind     complement(4667..4684)
                     /label=M13 Forward
                     /note="In lacZ gene. Also called M13-F20 or M13 (-21)
                     Forward"
     primer_bind     complement(4667..4683)
                     /label=M13 fwd
                     /note="common sequencing primer, one of multiple similar
                     variants"
     primer_bind     complement(4676..4698)
                     /label=M13/pUC Forward
                     /note="In lacZ gene"
     rep_origin      4825..5280
                     /direction=RIGHT
                     /label=f1 ori
                     /note="f1 bacteriophage origin of replication; arrow
                     indicates direction of (+) strand synthesis"
     primer_bind     complement(4912..4931)
                     /label=F1ori-R
                     /note="F1 origin, reverse primer"
     primer_bind     5122..5143
                     /label=F1ori-F
                     /note="F1 origin, forward primer"
ORIGIN
        1 gtggcacttt tcggggaaat gtgcgcggaa cccctatttg tttatttttc taaatacatt
       61 caaatatgta tccgctcatg agacaataac cctgataaat gcttcaataa tattgaaaaa
      121 ggaagagtat gagtattcaa catttccgtg tcgcccttat tccctttttt gcggcatttt
      181 gccttcctgt ttttgctcac ccagaaacgc tggtgaaagt aaaagatgct gaagatcagt
      241 tgggtgcacg agtgggttac atcgaactgg atctcaacag cggtaagatc cttgagagtt
      301 ttcgccccga agaacgtttt ccaatgatga gcacttttaa agttctgcta tgtggcgcgg
      361 tattatcccg tattgacgcc gggcaagagc aactcggtcg ccgcatacac tattctcaga
      421 atgacttggt tgagtactca ccagtcacag aaaagcatct tacggatggc atgacagtaa
      481 gagaattatg cagtgctgcc ataaccatga gtgataacac tgcggccaac ttacttctga
      541 caacgatcgg aggaccgaag gagctaaccg cttttttgca caacatgggg gatcatgtaa
      601 ctcgccttga tcgttgggaa ccggagctga atgaagccat accaaacgac gagcgtgaca
      661 ccacgatgcc tgtagcaatg gcaacaacgt tgcgcaaact attaactggc gaactactta
      721 ctctagcttc ccggcaacaa ttaatagact ggatggaggc ggataaagtt gcaggaccac
      781 ttctgcgctc ggcccttccg gctggctggt ttattgctga taaatctgga gccggtgagc
      841 gtgggtctcg cggtatcatt gcagcactgg ggccagatgg taagccctcc cgtatcgtag
      901 ttatctacac gacggggagt caggcaacta tggatgaacg aaatagacag atcgctgaga
      961 taggtgcctc actgattaag cattggtaac tgtcagacca agtttactca tatatacttt
     1021 agattgattt aaaacttcat ttttaattta aaaggatcta ggtgaagatc ctttttgata
     1081 atctcatgac caaaatccct taacgtgagt tttcgttcca ctgagcgtca gaccccgtag
     1141 aaaagatcaa aggatcttct tgagatcctt tttttctgcg cgtaatctgc tgcttgcaaa
     1201 caaaaaaacc accgctacca gcggtggttt gtttgccgga tcaagagcta ccaactcttt
     1261 ttccgaaggt aactggcttc agcagagcgc agataccaaa tactgttctt ctagtgtagc
     1321 cgtagttagg ccaccacttc aagaactctg tagcaccgcc tacatacctc gctctgctaa
     1381 tcctgttacc agtggctgct gccagtggcg ataagtcgtg tcttaccggg ttggactcaa
     1441 gacgatagtt accggataag gcgcagcggt cgggctgaac ggggggttcg tgcacacagc
     1501 ccagcttgga gcgaacgacc tacaccgaac tgagatacct acagcgtgag ctatgagaaa
     1561 gcgccacgct tcccgaaggg agaaaggcgg acaggtatcc ggtaagcggc agggtcggaa
     1621 caggagagcg cacgagggag cttccagggg gaaacgcctg gtatctttat agtcctgtcg
     1681 ggtttcgcca cctctgactt gagcgtcgat ttttgtgatg ctcgtcaggg gggcggagcc
     1741 tatggaaaaa cgccagcaac gcggcctttt tacggttcct ggccttttgc tggccttttg
     1801 ctcacatgtt ctttcctgcg ttatcccctg attctgtgga taaccgtatt accgcctttg
     1861 agtgagctga taccgctcgc cgcagccgaa cgaccgagcg cagcgagtca gtgagcgagg
     1921 aagcggaaga gcgcccaata cgcaaaccgc ctctccccgc gcgttggccg attcattaat
     1981 gcagctggca cgacaggttt cccgactgga aagcgggcag tgagcgcaac gcaattaatg
     2041 tgagttagct cactcattag gcaccccagg ctttacactt tatgcttccg gctcgtatgt
     2101 tgtgtggaat tgtgagcgga taacaatttc acacaggaaa cagctatgac catgattacg
     2161 ccaagcgcgc aattaaccct cactaaaggg aacaaaagct gggtaccact agtatgcatc
     2221 ctgcaggacg cgtcctaccc actccctcta tgcgcgctcg ctcactcact cggccctgga
     2281 gacctttggt ctccgccctg gagacctttg gtctccaggg ccgagtgagt gagcgagcgc
     2341 gcatagaggg agtgggtacc tccatcatct ggtttcccag atctgatatc ggcgcgcccg
     2401 agtccaacac ccgtgggaat cccatgggca ccatggcccc tcgctccaaa aatgctttcg
     2461 cgtcgcgcag acactgctcg gtagtttcgg ggatcagcgt ttgagtaaga gcccgcgtct
     2521 gaaccctccg cgccgccccg gccccagtgg aaagacgcgc aggcaaaacg caccacgtga
     2581 cggagcgtga ccgcgcgccg agcgcgcgcc aaggtcgggc aggaagaggg cctatttccc
     2641 atgattcctt catatttgca tatacgatac aaggctgtta gagagataat tagaattaat
     2701 ttgactgtaa acacaaagat attagtacaa aatacgtgac gtagaaagta ataatttctt
     2761 gggtagtttg cagttttaaa attatgtttt aaaatggact atcatatgct taccgtaact
     2821 tgaaagtatt tcgatttctt ggctttatat atcttgtgga aaggacgaaa caccgagtcc
     2881 gagcagaaga agaagtttaa gagctatgct ggaaacagca tagcaagttt aaataaggct
     2941 agtccgttat caacttgaaa aagtggcacc gagtcggtgc tttttttgcg gccgcctcga
     3001 gtgatcaaaa aaccaacaca cgcttccaat gaaaataaac gatcctttat tgctagcctt
     3061 tacttgtaca gctcgtccat gccgagagtg atcccggcgg cggtcacgaa ctccagcagg
     3121 accatgtgat cgcgcttctc gttggggtct ttgctcaggg cggactgggt gctcaggtag
     3181 tggttgtcgg gcagcagcac ggggccgtcg ccgatggggg tgttctgctg gtagtggtcg
     3241 gcgagctgca cgctgccgtc ctcgatgttg tggcggatct tgaagttcac cttgatgccg
     3301 ttcttctgct tgtcggccat gatatagacg ttgtggctgt tgtagttgta ctccagcttg
     3361 tgccccagga tgttgccgtc ctccttgaag tcgatgccct tcagctcgat gcggttcacc
     3421 agggtgtcgc cctcgaactt cacctcggcg cgggtcttgt agttgccgtc gtccttgaag
     3481 aagatggtgc gctcctggac gtagccttcg ggcatggcgg acttgaagaa gtcgtgctgc
     3541 ttcatgtggt cggggtagcg gctgaagcac tgcacgccgt aggtcagggt ggtcacgagg
     3601 gtgggccagg gcacgggcag cttgccggtg gtgcagatga acttcagggt cagcttgccg
     3661 taggtggcat cgccctcgcc ctcgccggac acgctgaact tgtggccgtt tacgtcgccg
     3721 tccagctcga ccaggatggg caccaccccg gtgaacagct cctcgccctt gctcaccatg
     3781 gtggcgaccg gtggatcccg ggcccgcggt acccagcttg gaggtgcaca ccaatgtggt
     3841 gaatggtcaa atggcgttta ttgtatcgag ctaggcactt aaatacaata tctctgcaat
     3901 gcggaattca gtggttcgtc caatccatgt cagacccgtc tgttgccttc ctaataaggc
     3961 acgatcgtac caccttactt ccaccaatcg gcatgcacgg tgctttttct ctccttgtaa
     4021 ggcatgttgc taactcatcg ttaccatgtt gcaagactac aagagtattg cataagacta
     4081 catttccccc tccctatgca aaagcgaaac tactatatcc tgaggggact cctaaccgcg
     4141 tacaaccgaa gccccgcttt tcgcctaaac acaccctagt cccctcagat acgcgtatat
     4201 ctggcccgta catcgcgaag cagcgcaaaa cgcctaaccc taagcagatt cttcatgcaa
     4261 ttgtcggtca agccttgcct tgttgtagct taaattttgc tcgcgcacta ctcagcgacc
     4321 tccaacacac aagcagggag cagatactgg cttaactatg cggcatcaga gcagattgta
     4381 ctgagagtgc accatacgga tctgcgatga taagctgtca aacatgagaa ttggtcgacg
     4441 atatcagatc tgaggaaccc ctagtgatgg agttggccac tccctctctg cgcgctcgct
     4501 cgctcactga ggccgggcga ccaaaggtcg cccgacgccc gggctttgcc cgggcggcct
     4561 cagtgagcga gcgagcgcgc agagagggag tggccccccc cccccccccc ccntgcattc
     4621 tagagagctc caattcgccc tatagtgagt cgtattacgc gcgctcactg gccgtcgttt
     4681 tacaacgtcg tgactgggaa aaccctggcg ttacccaact taatcgcctt gcagcacatc
     4741 cccctttcgc cagctggcgt aatagcgaag aggcccgcac cgatcgccct tcccaacagt
     4801 tgcgcagcct gaatggsgca cctgnnnnnn nnnnnnnnnn nnnnnnnnnn nnnnnnnnnn
     4861 nnnnnnnnnn nnnnnnnnnn nnnnnnnnnn nnnnnnnnnn nnnnnnnnnn nnnnnnnnnn
     4921 nnnnnnnnnn nnnnnnnnnn nnnnnnnncn nnnnnnnnnn nnnnnnnnnn nnnnnnnnnn
     4981 nnnnnnnnnn nnnnnnnnnn nnnnnnnnnn nnnnnnnnnn nnnnnnnnnn nnnnnnnnnn
     5041 annnnnnnnn nnnnnnnnnn nnnnnnnnnn nnnnnnnnnn nnnnnnnnnn cctttgacgt
     5101 tggagtccac gttctttaat agtggactct tgttccaaac tggaacaaca ctcaacccta
     5161 tctcggtcta ttcttttgat ttataaggga ttttgccgat ttcggcctat tggttaaaaa
     5221 atgagctgat ttaacaaaaa tttaacgcga attttaacaa aatattaacg cttacaattt
//
